Addgene plasmid #171298: pFTK026
Purpose: Part Plasmid Entry Vector (LVL0) from the Fungal Modular Cloning ToolKit.
Depositing lab: Arnold Driessen. Depositing organization: University of Groningen. Publication: Modular Synthetic Biology Toolkit for Filamentous Fungi. Mozsik L, Pohl C, Meyer V, Bovenberg RAL, Nygard Y, Driessen AJM. ACS Synth Biol. 2021 Nov 2. doi: 10.1021/acssynbio.1c00260. PubMed 34726388.
Backbone
  Vector backbone: pICH41295
  Vector type: Bacterial Expression, Yeast Expression, Synthetic Biology
Growth in bacteria
  Bacterial resistance: Spectinomycin, 50 μg/mL
  Growth temperature: 37°C
  Growth strain: DH5alpha
  Copy number: High Copy
Gene/Insert
  Gene/Insert name: CPnirA AN0098 (no UAS) core promoter
  Species: Penicillium, Aspergillus, or other fungal sources
  Mutation: n/a
  Cloning method: Restriction Enzyme; 5′ cloning site Unknown (unknown if destroyed)
Terms and licenses: Academic/Nonprofit Terms; Industry Terms: Not Available to Industry
How to cite: pFTK026 was a gift from Arnold Driessen (Addgene plasmid # 171298 ; http://n2t.net/addgene:171298 ; RRID:Addgene_171298)
