[The description below was written by a language model from this plasmid's Addgene catalogue record and pLannotate feature annotations shown in this document.]
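Description:
pFTK026 is a level 0 (LVL0) part plasmid from the Fungal Modular Cloning ToolKit, a synthetic-biology collection for assembling expression constructs for filamentous fungi. It is built on the pICH41295 backbone, a small MoClo-style entry vector, and the sequenced record is only 2,345 nt long. It is maintained in E. coli as a high-copy plasmid through a ColE1/pUC-type origin and selected with spectinomycin. Resistance comes from the aadA streptomycin/spectinomycin adenylyltransferase gene, which lies downstream of a bla (AmpR) promoter. The short integrase and gentamicin acetyltransferase fragments annotated next to aadA are most likely remnants of the integron-derived cassette from which the marker was taken, and the small lacI fragment is probably leftover backbone sequence. None of these fragments would be expected to encode a functional product.

The stored part is described as the CPnirA AN0098 core promoter without its upstream activating sequence (UAS). This is a minimal fungal promoter element, with the catalogue giving the source only generally as Penicillium, Aspergillus or other fungi. The automated feature table does not annotate this insert. It presumably sits in the unannotated region outside the marker and origin, but its coordinates and flanking cloning sites are not recorded. A core promoter lacking its UAS generally provides little transcription by itself and is typically combined with heterologous upstream elements or synthetic transcription factor binding sites to build tunable or orthogonal promoters. As a level 0 part, pFTK026 carries no complete expression unit. It serves as a donor of this promoter module for hierarchical assembly into higher-level transcription units within the toolkit.
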