Features (pLannotate 1.2.2; 6 found; start..end, strand, type, name):
    110..214     +  promoter       AmpR promoter: bla
    205..285     -  CDS            int (fragment): INT2_ECOLX - Protein inferred from homology: Swiss-Prot protein existence level 3. Putative integrase believed to be involved in the insertion of antibiotic resistance genes into plasmids and transposons. From Escherichia coli.
    373..429     +  CDS            GmR (fragment): gentamycin acetyltransferase; aacC1; confers resistance to gentamycin
    436..1224    +  CDS            aadA: S3AD_ECOLX - Experimental evidence at protein level: Swiss-Prot protein existence level 1. Mediates bacterial resistance to the antibiotics streptomycin and spectinomycin. From Escherichia coli.
   1398..1986    +  rep_origin     ori: high-copy-number ColE1/pMB1/pBR322/pUC origin of replication
   2169..2218    +  CDS            lacI (fragment): lac repressor; lacI; The lac repressor binds to the lac operator to inhibit transcription in E. coli. This inhibition can be relieved by adding lactose or isopropyl-β-D-thiogalactopyranoside (IPTG).
>Addgene plasmid #171298 | pFTK026 | addgene full sequence | sequence record 349921 | Addgene NGS Result
GTGGCTCTTCAGTGGACGAAAGGGCCTCGTGATACGCCTATTTTTATAGGTTAATGTCATGATAATAATG
GTTTCTTAGACGTCAGGTGGCACTTTTCGGGGAAATGTGCGCGGAACCCCTATTTGTTTATTTTTCTAAA
TACATTCAAATATGTATCCGCTCATGAGACAATAACCCTGATAAATGCTTCAATAATATTGAAAAAGGAA
GAGTATGCGCTCACGCAACTGGTCCAGAACCTTGACCGAACGCAGCGGTGGTAACGGCGCAGTGGCGGTT
TTCATGGCTTGTTATGACTGTTTTTTTTTGGGGTACAGTCTATGCCTCGGGCATCCAAGCAGCAAGCGCG
TTACGCCGTGGGTCGATGTTTGATGTTATGGAGCAGCAACGATGTTACGCAGCAGGGCAGTCGCCCTAAA
ACAAAGTTAAACATCATGAGGGAAGCGGTGATCGCCGAAGTATCGACTCAACTATCAGAGGTAGTTGGCG
TCATCGAGCGCCATCTCGAACCGACGTTGCTGGCCGTACATTTGTACGGCTCCGCAGTGGATGGCGGCCT
GAAGCCACACAGCGATATTGATTTGCTGGTTACGGTGACCGTAAGGCTTGATGAAACAACGCGGCGAGCT
TTGATCAACGACCTTTTGGAAACTTCGGCTTCCCCTGGAGAGAGCGAGATTCTCCGCGCTGTAGAAGTCA
CCATTGTTGTGCACGACGACATCATTCCGTGGCGTTATCCAGCTAAGCGCGAACTGCAATTTGGAGAATG
GCAGCGCAATGACATTCTTGCAGGTATCTTCGAGCCAGCCACGATCGACATTGATCTGGCTATCTTGCTG
ACAAAAGCAAGAGAACATAGCGTTGCCTTGGTAGGTCCAGCGGCGGAGGAACTCTTTGATCCGGTTCCTG
AACAGGATCTATTTGAGGCGCTAAATGAAACCTTAACGCTATGGAACTCGCCGCCCGACTGGGCTGGCGA
TGAGCGAAATGTAGTGCTTACGTTGTCCCGCATTTGGTACAGCGCAGTAACCGGCAAAATCGCGCCGAAG
GATGTCGCTGCCGACTGGGCAATGGAGCGCCTGCCGGCCCAGTATCAGCCCGTCATACTTGAAGCTAGAC
AGGCTTATCTTGGACAAGAAGAAGATCGCTTGGCCTCGCGCGCAGATCAGTTGGAAGAATTTGTCCATTA
CGTAAAAGGCGAGATCACCAAGGTAGTCGGCAAATAACTGTCAGACCAAGTTTACTCATATATACTTTAG
ATTGATTTAAAACTTCATTTTTAATTTAAAAGGATCTAGGTGAAGATCCTTTTTGATAATCTCATGACCA
AAATCCCTTAACGTGAGTTTTCGTTCCACTGAGCGTCAGACCCCGTAGAAAAGATCAAAGGATCTTCTTG
AGATCCTTTTTTTCTGCGCGTAATCTGCTGCTTGCAAACAAAAAAACCACCGCTACCAGCGGTGGTTTGT
TTGCCGGATCAAGAGCTACCAACTCTTTTTCCGAAGGTAACTGGCTTCAGCAGAGCGCAGATACCAAATA
CTGTTCTTCTAGTGTAGCCGTAGTTAGGCCACCACTTCAAGAACTCTGTAGCACCGCCTACATACCTCGC
TCTGCTAATCCTGTTACCAGTGGCTGCTGCCAGTGGCGATAAGTCGTGTCTTACCGGGTTGGACTCAAGA
CGATAGTTACCGGATAAGGCGCAGCGGTCGGGCTGAACGGGGGGTTCGTGCACACAGCCCAGCTTGGAGC
GAACGACCTACACCGAACTGAGATACCTACAGCGTGAGCTATGAGAAAGCGCCACGCTTCCCGAAGGGAG
AAAGGCGGACAGGTATCCGGTAAGCGGCAGGGTCGGAACAGGAGAGCGCACGAGGGAGCTTCCAGGGGGA
AACGCCTGGTATCTTTATAGTCCTGTCGGGTTTCGCCACCTCTGACTTGAGCGTCGATTTTTGTGATGCT
CGTCAGGGGGGCGGAGCCTATGGAAAAACGCCAGCAACGCGGCCTTTTTACGGTTCCTGGCCTTTTGCTG
GCCTTTTGCTCACATGTTCTTTCCTGCGTTATCCCCTGATTCTGTGGATAACCGTATTACCGCCTTTGAG
TGAGCTGATACCGCTCGCCGCAGCCGAACGACCGAGCGCAGCGAGTCAGTGAGCGAGGAAGCGGAAGAGC
GCCCAATACGCAAACCGCCTCTCCCCGCGCGTTGGCCGATTCATTAATCACTCTGTGGTCTCAGGAGCAG
GGAAACACGCCGAGCGTCCTCCTCCGATAAGCATGCGCTGTCTTGGTCTGTCGCTGTCACCGAACATATC
TGTCTGGGCTTGATTTACCAATGTGAGACCACGAA
